Addgene plasmid #40178: pLentiEKAR2G2
Depositing lab: Olivier Pertz. Depositing organization: University of Basel. Publication: A Versatile Toolkit to Produce Sensitive FRET Biosensors to Visualize Signaling in Time and Space. Fritz RD, Letzelter M, Reimann A, Martin K, Fusco L, Ritsma L, Ponsioen B, Fluri E, Schulte-Merker S, van Rheenen J, Pertz O. Sci Signal. 2013 Jul 23;6(285):rs12. doi: 10.1126/scisignal.2004135. PubMed 23882122.
Backbone
  Vector backbone: pLenti pRRL-SV40(puro)_CMV(mcs)
  Backbone manufacturer: unknown
  Backbone size w/o insert (bp): 7711
  Total vector size (bp): 9935
  Vector type: Mammalian Expression, Lentiviral
  Selectable markers: Puromycin
Growth in bacteria
  Bacterial resistance: Ampicillin, 100 μg/mL
  Growth temperature: 37°C
  Growth strain: Top10
  Copy number: Low Copy
Gene/Insert
  Gene/Insert name: Erk activity reporter
  Species: Synthetic
  Insert size (bp): 2224
  Promoter: CMV
  Tag / fusion protein: His-Myc (N terminal on insert)
  Cloning method: Ligation Independent Cloning
  Sequencing primers: 5′ CGACTCTAGAGGATCCGGAGATATACCATGG; 3′ CTAGACTGCAGGATCCTGGTGATGGTGATGG
Resource information
  A portion of this plasmid was derived from a plasmid made by: Karel Svoboda, Janelia Farm Research Campus, Howard Hughes Medical Institute, Ashburn
Terms and licenses: Academic/Nonprofit Terms; Industry Terms: Not Available to Industry
Depositor comments: A genetically encoded fluorescent sensor of ERK activity. 2008. PNAS 205(49)
How to cite: pLentiEKAR2G2 was a gift from Olivier Pertz (Addgene plasmid # 40178 ; http://n2t.net/addgene:40178 ; RRID:Addgene_40178)
