[The description below was written by a language model from this plasmid's Addgene catalogue record and pLannotate feature annotations shown in this document.]
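Description:
pLentiEKAR2G2 is a third-generation-style, self-inactivating HIV-1 lentiviral transfer vector for mammalian expression of a genetically encoded FRET biosensor of ERK kinase activity. It is built on a pRRL-type backbone, pLenti pRRL-SV40(puro)_CMV(mcs), and totals about 9.9 kb with an insert of roughly 2.2 kb. In bacteria it is maintained through a ColE1/pUC-family origin with ampicillin resistance; the catalogue lists it as low copy although the origin is annotated as a high-copy type. An f1 origin and remnants of a lac/T3/T7 cloning region are also present. The viral genome is transcribed from a chimeric RSV promoter fused to a truncated 5' LTR. It carries the Ψ packaging signal with a partial gag sequence, the RRE for Rev-dependent export, the cPPT/CTS, a WPRE and a ΔU3 3' LTR, which inactivates LTR-driven transcription after integration.

Within the provirus, an SV40 early promoter drives puromycin N-acetyltransferase for selection of transduced cells, and a downstream CMV enhancer/promoter drives the synthetic sensor. The feature table shows two adjacent mTFP1 fragments, which may reflect a rearranged or circularly permuted teal donor. These are followed by a fragment of human PIN1, which can bind phospho-Ser/Thr-Pro motifs, then a linker region and a circularly permuted Venus (cp173Venus) acceptor. The ERK substrate sequence itself is not annotated. In such sensors, phosphorylation normally promotes intramolecular binding that changes FRET between the two fluorophores. The record lists an N-terminal His-Myc tag, whereas the annotation detects a His tag fragment only at the 3' end of the insert. The design derives partly from an earlier ERK activity reporter, and the plasmid belongs to a toolkit for optimising FRET biosensors for imaging signalling in time and space.
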