Features (pLannotate 1.2.2; 33 found; start..end, strand, type, name):
      1..304     +  enhancer       CMV enhancer: human cytomegalovirus immediate early enhancer
    305..508     +  promoter       CMV promoter: human cytomegalovirus (CMV) immediate early promoter
    682..1078    +  CDS            mTFP1 (fragment): monomeric teal (cyan) fluorescent protein (Ai et al., 2006) mammalian codon-optimized
   1094..1405    +  CDS            mTFP1 (fragment): mTFP1 is a basic (constitutively fluorescent) cyan fluorescent protein published in 2006, derived from Clavularia sp.. It has low acid sensitivity.
   1412..1573    +  CDS            PIN1 (fragment): PIN1_HUMAN - Experimental evidence at protein level: Swiss-Prot protein existence level 1. Peptidyl-prolyl cis/trans isomerase (PPIase) that binds to and isomerizes specific phosphorylated Ser/Thr-Pro (pSer/Thr-Pro) motifs (PubMed:21497122, PubMed:23623683, PubMed:29686383). By inducing conformational changes in a subset of phosphorylated proteins, acts as a molecular switch in multiple cellular processes (PubMed:21497122, PubMed:22033920, PubMed:23623683). Displays a preference for acidic residues located N-terminally to the proline bond to be isomerized. Regulates mitosis presumably by inter
   1862..1882    +  CDS            calmodulin (fragment): calcium-binding protein
   1986..2656    +  CDS            cp173Venus (fragment): circularly permuted form of the Venus yellow fluorescent protein (Nagai et al., 2004) efficient FRET acceptor for CFP
   2792..2808    +  CDS            6xHis (fragment): 6xHis affinity tag
   2848..3436    +  misc_feature   WPRE: woodchuck hepatitis virus posttranscriptional regulatory element
   3457..3525    +  CDS            nef (fragment): NEF_HV1Z2 - Experimental evidence at protein level: Swiss-Prot protein existence level 1. Extracellular Nef protein targets CD4(+) T-lymphocytes for apoptosis by interacting with CXCR4 surface receptors. From Human immunodeficiency virus type 1 group M subtype D (isolate Z2/CDC-Z34) (HIV-1).
   3527..3760    +  LTR            3' LTR (ΔU3): self-inactivating 3' long terminal repeat (LTR) from HIV-1
   3832..3953    +  polyA_signal   SV40 poly(A) signal: SV40 polyadenylation signal
   3972..4107    +  rep_origin     SV40 ori: SV40 origin of replication
   4128..4146    -  promoter       T7 promoter: promoter for bacteriophage T7 RNA polymerase
   4154..4309    +  CDS            lacZα (fragment): LacZα fragment of β-galactosidase; lacZ fragment
   4314..4742    +  rep_origin     f1 ori (sequence partly withheld): f1 bacteriophage origin of replication; arrow indicates direction of (+) strand synthesis
   4795..4899    +  promoter       AmpR promoter: bla
   4900..5760    +  CDS            AmpR: β-lactamase; bla; confers resistance to ampicillin, carbenicillin, and related antibiotics
   5931..6519    +  rep_origin     ori: high-copy-number ColE1/pMB1/pBR322/pUC origin of replication
   6702..6794    +  CDS            lacI (fragment): lac repressor; lacI; The lac repressor binds to the lac operator to inhibit transcription in E. coli. This inhibition can be relieved by adding lactose or isopropyl-β-D-thiogalactopyranoside (IPTG).
   6807..6828    +  protein_bind   CAP binding site: CAP binding activates transcription in the presence of cAMP. E. coli catabolite activator protein
   6843..6873    +  promoter       lac promoter: promoter for the E. coli lac operon
   6881..6897    +  protein_bind   lac operator: The lac repressor binds to the lac operator to inhibit transcription in E. coli. This inhibition can be relieved by adding lactose or isopropyl-β-D-thiogalactopyranoside (IPTG). lac repressor encoded by lacI
   6942..6960    +  promoter       T3 promoter: promoter for bacteriophage T3 RNA polymerase
   6988..7214    +  promoter       RSV promoter: Rous sarcoma virus enhancer/promoter
   7215..7395    +  LTR            5' LTR (truncated): truncated 5' long terminal repeat (LTR) from HIV-1
   7442..7567    +  misc_feature   HIV-1 Ψ: packaging signal of human immunodeficiency virus type 1
   7551..7914    +  CDS            HIV-1 gag (fragment): gag protein from human immunodeficiency virus 1; gag
   8060..8293    +  misc_feature   RRE: The Rev response element (RRE) of HIV-1 allows for Rev-dependent mRNA export from the nucleus to the cytoplasm.
   8670..8770    +  CDS            Rev (fragment): human immunodeficiency virus 1 (HIV-1) Rev protein; rev; enhances nuclear export of unspliced and incompletely spliced viral mRNAs
   8789..8905    +  misc_feature   cPPT/CTS: central polypurine tract and central termination sequence of HIV-1
   8922..9251    +  promoter       SV40 promoter: SV40 enhancer and early promoter
   9261..9860    +  CDS            PuroR: puromycin N-acetyltransferase; pac from Streptomyces alboniger; confers resistance to puromycin
>Addgene plasmid #40178 | pLentiEKAR2G2 | addgene full sequence | sequence record 291419 | Addgene NGS Result
CGTTACATAACTTACGGTAAATGGCCCGCCTGGCTGACCGCCCAACGACCCCCGCCCATTGACGTCAATA
ATGACGTATGTTCCCATAGTAACGCCAATAGGGACTTTCCATTGACGTCAATGGGTGGAGTATTTACGGT
AAACTGCCCACTTGGCAGTACATCAAGTGTATCATATGCCAAGTACGCCCCCTATTGACGTCAATGACGG
TAAATGGCCCGCCTGGCATTATGCCCAGTACATGACCTTATGGGACTTTCCTACTTGGCAGTACATCTAC
GTATTAGTCATCGCTATTACCATGGTGATGCGGTTTTGGCAGTACATCAATGGGCGTGGATAGCGGTTTG
ACTCACGGGGATTTCCAAGTCTCCACCCCATTGACGTCAATGGGAGTTTGTTTTGGCACCAAAATCAACG
GGACTTTCCAAAATGTCGTAACAACTCCGCCCCATTGACGCAAATGGGCGGTAGGCGTGTACGGTGGGAG
GTCTATATAAGCAGAGCTCGTTTAGTGAACCGTCAGATCGCCTGGAGACGCCATCCACGCTGTTTTGACC
TCCATAGAAGACACCGACTCTAGAGGATCCGGAGATATACCATGGCACACCATCACCACCACCACGGGAG
CGGGGAGCAGAAACTAATATCAGAGGAGGATCTTGGCTCAGGTTCAGGATCCGAGGACAAGGGCATCGTG
AAGGTGAAGTCCGACATCTCCATGGAGGAGGACTCCTTCATCTACGAGATACACCTCAAGGGCGAGAACT
TCCCCCCCAACGGCCCCGTGATGCAGAAGAAGACCACCGGCTGGGACGCCTCCACCGAGAGGATGTACGT
GCGCGACGGCGTGCTGAAGGGCGACGTCAAGCACAAGCTGCTGCTGGAGGGCGGCGGCCACCACCGCGTT
GACTTCAAGACCATCTACAGGGCCAAGAAGGCGGTGAAGCTGCCCGACTATCACTTTGTGGACCACCGCA
TCGAGATCCTGAACCACGACAAGGACTACAACAAGGTGACCGTTTACGAGAGCGCCGTGGCCCGCAACTC
CACCGACGGCATGGACGAGCTGTACAAGGGTGCTAGCGGAGGAATGGTGAGCAAGGGCGAGGAGACCACA
ATGGGCGTAATCAAGCCCGACATGAAGATCAAGCTGAAGATGGAGGGCAACGTGAATGGCCACGCCTTCG
TGATCGAGGGCGAGGGCGAGGGCAAGCCCTACGACGGCACCAACACCATCAACCTGGAGGTGAAGGAGGG
AGCCCCCCTGCCCTTCTCCTACGACATTCTGACCACCGCGTTCGCCTACGGCAACAGGGCCTTCACCAAG
TACCCCGACGACATCCCCAACTACTTCAAGCAGTCCTTCCCCGAGGGCTACTCTTGGGAGCGCACCATGA
CCTTCTCCGGAATGGCGGACGAGGAGAAGCTGCCGCCCGGCTGGGAGAAGCGCATGAGCCGCAGCTCAGG
CCGAGTGTACTACTTCAACCACATCACTAACGCCAGCCAGTGGGAGCGGCCCAGCGGCAACAGCAGCAGT
GGTGGCAAAAACGGGCAGGGGGAGCCTGCCAGGAAGCTGCGCATTCTGCAGTCGACTAGGGAGCAAGGGC
TTGTGCCCGGGTCTAGAGGCGGAGGTGGTGGAGGAGGTGGAGGTGGTGGAGGTGGAGGTGGAGGTGGTGG
CGGTGGTGGAGGAGGAGGAGCTAGAGGCGGAGGTGGTGGAGGAGGTGGAGGTGGTGGAGGTGGAGGTGGA
GGTGGTGGCGGTGGTGGAGGAGGAGGAGCCAGCGGCGGAGGTGGTGGAGGAGGTGGAGGTGGTGGAGGTG
GAGGTGGAGGTGGTGGCGGTGGTGGAGGAGGAGGAACCGGTGCTGACCAACTGACTGAAGAGTGGTCGAC
GGTACAGCGGACCGCGCCTGACGTACCACGTACACCAGTAGGAAAGGCAAAGCTTTCATTCCAATTCCCG
CGGGCGCGGGACATCGCGGCCGCCATGCTGCTGCCCGACAACCACTACCTGAGCTACCAGTCCGCCCTGA
GCAAAGACCCCAACGAGAAGCGCGATCACATGGTCCTGCTGGAGTTCGTGACCGCCGCCGGGATCACTCT
CGGCATGGACGAGCTGTACAAGGGTGGCAGCGGTGGCATGGTGAGCAAGGGCGAGGAGCTGTTCACCGGG
GTGGTGCCCATCCTGGTCGAGCTGGACGGCGACGTAAACGGCCACAAGTTCAGCGTGTCCGGCGAGGGCG
AGGGCGATGCCACCTACGGCAAGCTGACCCTGAAGCTGATCTGCACCACCGGCAAGCTGCCCGTGCCCTG
GCCCACCCTCGTGACCACCCTGGGCTACGGCCTGATGTGCTTCGCCCGCTACCCCGACCACATGAAGCAG
CACGACTTCTTCAAGTCCGCCATGCCCGAAGGCTACGTCCAGGAGCGCACCATCTTCTTCAAGGACGACG
GCAACTACAAGACCCGCGCCGAGGTGAAGTTCGAGGGCGACACCCTGGTGAACCGCATCGAGCTGAAGGG
CATCGACTTCAAGGAGGACGGCAACATCCTGGGGCACAAGCTGGAGTACAACTACAACAGCCACAACGTC
TATATCACCGCCGACAAGCAGAAGAACGGCATCAAGGCCAACTTCAAGATCCGCCACAACATCGAGGACG
GCGGCGTGCAGCTCGCCGACCACTACCAGCAGAACACCCCCATCGGCGACGGCCCCGTGGGTACCGATAT
CCTTCAAAAAAAACTTGAAGAACTTGAACTTGACGAATGAGATATCTAATGACTCGAGCACCACCATCAC
CATCACCAGGATCCTGCAGTCTAGAGCTAGCATATGAATTCGTCGACAATCAACCTCTGGATTACAAAAT
TTGTGAAAGATTGACTGGTATTCTTAACTATGTTGCTCCTTTTACGCTATGTGGATACGCTGCTTTAATG
CCTTTGTATCATGCTATTGCTTCCCGTATGGCTTTCATTTTCTCCTCCTTGTATAAATCCTGGTTGCTGT
CTCTTTATGAGGAGTTGTGGCCCGTTGTCAGGCAACGTGGCGTGGTGTGCACTGTGTTTGCTGACGCAAC
CCCCACTGGTTGGGGCATTGCCACCACCTGTCAGCTCCTTTCCGGGACTTTCGCTTTCCCCCTCCCTATT
GCCACGGCGGAACTCATCGCCGCCTGCCTTGCCCGCTGCTGGACAGGGGCTCGGCTGTTGGGCACTGACA
ATTCCGTGGTGTTGTCGGGGAAGCTGACGTCCTTTCCATGGCTGCTCGCCTGTGTTGCCACCTGGATTCT
GCGCGGGACGTCCTTCTGCTACGTCCCTTCGGCCCTCAATCCAGCGGACCTTCCTTCCCGCGGCCTGCTG
CCGGCTCTGCGGCCTCTTCCGCGTCTTCGCCTTCGCCCTCAGACGAGTCGGATCTCCCTTTGGGCCGCCT
CCCCGCCTGGAATTAATTCGAGCTCGGTACCTTTAAGACCAATGACTTACAAGGCAGCTGTAGATCTTAG
CCACTTTTTAAAAGAAAAGGGGGGACTGGAAGGGCTAATTCACTCCCAACGAAGACAAGATCTGCTTTTT
GCTTGTACTGGGTCTCTCTGGTTAGACCAGATCTGAGCCTGGGAGCTCTCTGGCTAACTAGGGAACCCAC
TGCTTAAGCCTCAATAAAGCTTGCCTTGAGTGCTTCAAGTAGTGTGTGCCCGTCTGTTGTGTGACTCTGG
TAACTAGAGATCCCTCAGACCCTTTTAGTCAGTGTGGAAAATCTCTAGCAGTAGTAGTTCATGTCATCTT
ATTATTCAGTATTTATAACTTGCAAAGAAATGAATATCAGAGAGTGAGAGGAACTTGTTTATTGCAGCTT
ATAATGGTTACAAATAAAGCAATAGCATCACAAATTTCACAAATAAAGCATTTTTTTCACTGCATTCTAG
TTGTGGTTTGTCCAAACTCATCAATGTATCTTATCATGTCTGGCTCTAGCTATCCCGCCCCTAACTCCGC
CCAKTYCCGCCCWTWCTCCGCCCCATGGCTGACTAATTTTTTTTATTTATGCAGAGGCCGAGGCCGCCTC
GGCCTCTGAGCTATTCCAGAAGTAGTGAGGAGGCTTTTTTGGAGGCCTAGGGACGTACCCAATTCGCCCT
ATAGTGAGTCGTATTACGCGCGCTCACTGGCCGTCGTTTTACAACGTCGTGACTGGGAAAACCCTGGCGT
TACCCAACTTAATCGCCTTGCAGCACATCCCCCTTTCGCCAGCTGGCGTAATAGCGAAGAGGCCCGCACC
GATCGCCCTTCCCAACAGTTGCGCAGCCTGAATGGCGAATGGG
[124 nt withheld, positions 4314-4437]
C
[91 nt withheld, positions 4439-4529]
A
[49 nt withheld, positions 4531-4579]
CCTTTGACGTTGGAGTCCACGTTCTTT
[37 nt withheld, positions 4607-4643]
ACCCTATCTCGGTCTATTCTTTTGATTTATAAGGGATTTTGCCGATTTCGGCCTATTGGTTAAAAAATGA
GCTGATTTAACAAAAATTTAACGCGAATTTTAACAAAATATTAACGCTTACAATTTAGGTGGCACTTTTC
GGGGAAATGTGCGCGGAACCCCTATTTGTTTATTTTTCTAAATACATTCAAATATGTATCCGCTCATGAG
ACAATAACCCTGATAAATGCTTCAATAATATTGAAAAAGGAAGAGTATGAGTATTCAACATTTCCGTGTC
GCCCTTATTCCCTTTTTTGCGGCATTTTGCCTTCCTGTTTTTGCTCACCCAGAAACGCTGGTGAAAGTAA
AAGATGCTGAAGATCAGTTGGGTGCACGAGTGGGTTACATCGAACTGGATCTCAACAGCGGTAAGATCCT
TGAGAGTTTTCGCCCCGAAGAACGTTTTCCAATGATGAGCACTTTTAAAGTTCTGCTATGTGGCGCGGTA
TTATCCCGTATTGACGCCGGGCAAGAGCAACTCGGTCGCCGCATACACTATTCTCAGAATGACTTGGTTG
AGTACTCACCAGTCACAGAAAAGCATCTTACGGATGGCATGACAGTAAGAGAATTATGCAGTGCTGCCAT
AACCATGAGTGATAACACTGCGGCCAACTTACTTCTGACAACGATCGGAGGACCGAAGGAGCTAACCGCT
TTTTTGCACAACATGGGGGATCATGTAACTCGCCTTGATCGTTGGGAACCGGAGCTGAATGAAGCCATAC
CAAACGACGAGCGTGACACCACGATGCCTGTAGCAATGGCAACAACGTTGCGCAAACTATTAACTGGCGA
ACTACTTACTCTAGCTTCCCGGCAACAATTAATAGACTGGATGGAGGCGGATAAAGTTGCAGGACCACTT
CTGCGCTCGGCCCTTCCGGCTGGCTGGTTTATTGCTGATAAATCTGGAGCCGGTGAGCGTGGGTCTCGCG
GTATCATTGCAGCACTGGGGCCAGATGGTAAGCCCTCCCGTATCGTAGTTATCTACACGACGGGGAGTCA
GGCAACTATGGATGAACGAAATAGACAGATCGCTGAGATAGGTGCCTCACTGATTAAGCATTGGTAACTG
TCAGACCAAGTTTACTCATATATACTTTAGATTGATTTAAAACTTCATTTTTAATTTAAAAGGATCTAGG
TGAAGATCCTTTTTGATAATCTCATGACCAAAATCCCTTAACGTGAGTTTTCGTTCCACTGAGCGTCAGA
CCCCGTAGAAAAGATCAAAGGATCTTCTTGAGATCCTTTTTTTCTGCGCGTAATCTGCTGCTTGCAAACA
AAAAAACCACCGCTACCAGCGGTGGTTTGTTTGCCGGATCAAGAGCTACCAACTCTTTTTCCGAAGGTAA
CTGGCTTCAGCAGAGCGCAGATACCAAATACTGTTCTTCTAGTGTAGCCGTAGTTAGGCCACCACTTCAA
GAACTCTGTAGCACCGCCTACATACCTCGCTCTGCTAATCCTGTTACCAGTGGCTGCTGCCAGTGGCGAT
AAGTCGTGTCTTACCGGGTTGGACTCAAGACGATAGTTACCGGATAAGGCGCAGCGGTCGGGCTGAACGG
GGGGTTCGTGCACACAGCCCAGCTTGGAGCGAACGACCTACACCGAACTGAGATACCTACAGCGTGAGCT
ATGAGAAAGCGCCACGCTTCCCGAAGGGAGAAAGGCGGACAGGTATCCGGTAAGCGGCAGGGTCGGAACA
GGAGAGCGCACGAGGGAGCTTCCAGGGGGAAACGCCTGGTATCTTTATAGTCCTGTCGGGTTTCGCCACC
TCTGACTTGAGCGTCGATTTTTGTGATGCTCGTCAGGGGGGCGGAGCCTATGGAAAAACGCCAGCAACGC
GGCCTTTTTACGGTTCCTGGCCTTTTGCTGGCCTTTTGCTCACATGTTCTTTCCTGCGTTATCCCCTGAT
TCTGTGGATAACCGTATTACCGCCTTTGAGTGAGCTGATACCGCTCGCCGCAGCCGAACGACCGAGCGCA
GCGAGTCAGTGAGCGAGGAAGCGGAAGAGCGCCCAATACGCAAACCGCCTCTCCCCGCGCGTTGGCCGAT
TCATTAATGCAGCTGGCACGACAGGTTTCCCGACTGGAAAGCGGGCAGTGAGCGCAACGCAATTAATGTG
AGTTAGCTCACTCATTAGGCACCCCAGGCTTTACACTTTATGCTTCCGGCTCGTATGTTGTGTGGAATTG
TGAGCGGATAACAATTTCACACAGGAAACAGCTATGACCATGATTACGCCAAGCGCGCAATTAACCCTCA
CTAAAGGGAACAAAAGCTGGAGCTGCAAGCTTAATGTAGTCTTATGCAATACTCTTGTAGTCTTGCAACA
TGGTAACGATGAGTTAGCAACATGCCTTACAAGGAGAGAAAAAGCACCGTGCATGCCGATTGGTGGAAGT
AAGGTGGTACGATCGTGCCTTATTAGGAAGGCAACAGACGGGTCTGACATGGATTGGACGAACCACTGAA
TTGCCGCATTGCAGAGATATTGTATTTAAGTGCCTAGCTCGATACATAAACGGGTCTCTCTGGTTAGACC
AGATCTGAGCCTGGGAGCTCTCTGGCTAACTAGGGAACCCACTGCTTAAGCCTCAATAAAGCTTGCCTTG
AGTGCTTCAAGTAGTGTGTGCCCGTCTGTTGTGTGACTCTGGTAACTAGAGATCCCTCAGACCCTTTTAG
TCAGTGTGGAAAATCTCTAGCAGTGGCGCCCGAACAGGGACTTGAAAGCGAAAGGGAAACCAGAGGAGCT
CTCTCGACGCAGGACTCGGCTTGCTGAAGCGCGCACGGCAAGAGGCGAGGGGCGGCGACTGGTGAGTACG
CCAAAAATTTTGACTAGCGGAGGCTAGAAGGAGAGAGATGGGTGCGAGAGCGTCAGTATTAAGCGGGGGA
GAATTAGATCGCGATGGGAAAAAATTCGGTTAAGGCCAGGGGGAAAGAAAAAATATAAATTAAAACATAT
AGTATGGGCAAGCAGGGAGCTAGAACGATTCGCAGTTAATCCTGGCCTGTTAGAAACATCAGAAGGCTGT
AGACAAATACTGGGACAGCTACAACCATCCCTTCAGACAGGATCAGAAGAACTTAGATCATTATATAATA
CAGTAGCAACCCTCTATTGTGTGCATCAAAGGATAGAGATAAAAGACACCAAGGAAGCTTTAGACAAGAT
AGAGGAAGAGCAAAACAAAAGTAAGACCACCGCACAGCAAGCGGCCGCTGATCTTCAGACCTGGAGGAGG
AGATATGAGGGACAATTGGAGAAGTGAATTATATAAATATAAAGTAGTAAAAATTGAACCATTAGGAGTA
GCACCCACCAAGGCAAAGAGAAGAGTGGTGCAGAGAGAAAAAAGAGCAGTGGGAATAGGAGCTTTGTTCC
TTGGGTTCTTGGGAGCAGCAGGAAGCACTATGGGCGCAGCGTCAATGACGCTGACGGTACAGGCCAGACA
ATTATTGTCTGGTATAGTGCAGCAGCAGAACAATTTGCTGAGGGCTATTGAGGCGCAACAGCATCTGTTG
CAACTCACAGTCTGGGGCATCAAGCAGCTCCAGGCAAGAATCCTGGCTGTGGAAAGATACCTAAAGGATC
AACAGCTCCTGGGGATTTGGGGTTGCTCTGGAAAACTCATTTGCACCACTGCTGTGCCTTGGAATGCTAG
TTGGAGTAATAAATCTCTGGAACAGATTTGGAATCACACGACCTGGATGGAGTGGGACAGAGAAATTAAC
AATTACACAAGCTTAATACACTCCTTAATTGAAGAATCGCAAAACCAGCAAGAAAAGAATGAACAAGAAT
TATTGGAATTAGATAAATGGGCAAGTTTGTGGAATTGGTTTAACATAACAAATTGGCTGTGGTATATAAA
ATTATTCATAATGATAGTAGGAGGCTTGGTAGGTTTAAGAATAGTTTTTGCTGTACTTTCTATAGTGAAT
AGAGTTAGGCAGGGATATTCACCATTATCGTTTCAGACCCACCTCCCAACCCCGAGGGGACCCGACAGGC
CCGAAGGAATAGAAGAAGAAGGTGGAGAGAGAGACAGAGACAGATCCATTCGATTAGTGAACGGATCTCG
ACGGTATCGGTTAACTTTTAAAAGAAAAGGGGGGATTGGGGGGTACAGTGCAGGGGAAAGAATAGTAGAC
ATAATAGCAACAGACATACAAACTAAAGAATTACAAAAACAAATTACAAAATTCAAAATTTTATCGACCC
TGTGGAATGTGTGTCAGTTAGGGTGTGGAAAGTCCCCAGGCTCCCCAGCAGGCAGAAGTATGCAAAGCAT
GCATCTCAATTAGTCAGCAACCAGGTGTGGAAAGTCCCCAGGCTCCCCAGCAGGCAGAAGTATGCAAAGC
ATGCATCTCAATTAGTCAGCAACCATAGTCCCGCCCCTAACTCCGCCCATCCCGCCCCTAACTCCGCCCA
GTTCCGCCCATTCTCCGCCCCATGGCTGACTAATTTTTTTTATTTATGCAGAGGCCGAGGCCGCCTCGGC
CTCTGAGCTATTCCAGAAGTAGTGAGGAGGCTTTTTTGGAGGCCTAGGCTTTTGCAAAAAGCTTACCATG
ACCGAGTACAAGCCCACGGTGCGCCTCGCCACCCGCGACGACGTCCCCAGGGCCGTACGCACCCTCGCCG
CCGCGTTCGCCGACTACCCCGCCACGCGCCACACCGTCGATCCGGACCGCCACATCGAGCGGGTCACCGA
GCTGCAAGAACTCTTCCTCACGCGCGTCGGGCTCGACATCGGCAAGGTGTGGGTCGCGGACGACGGCGCC
GCGGTGGCGGTCTGGACCACGCCGGAGAGCGTCGAAGCGGGGGCGGTGTTCGCCGAGATCGGCCCGCGCA
TGGCCGAGTTGAGCGGTTCCCGGCTGGCCGCGCAGCAACAGATGGAAGGCCTCCTGGCGCCGCACCGGCC
CAAGGAGCCCGCGTGGTTCCTGGCCACCGTCGGCGTCTCGCCCGACCACCAGGGCAAGGGTCTGGGCAGC
GCCGTCGTGCTCCCCGGAGTGGAGGCGGCCGAGCGCGCCGGGGTGCCCGCCTTCCTGGAGACCTCCGCGC
CCCGCAACCTCCCCTTCTACGAGCGGCTCGGCTTCACCGTCACCGCCGACGTCGAGGTGCCCGAAGGACC
GCGCACCTGGTGCATGACCCGCAAGCCCGGTGCCTGACGCCCGCCCCACGACCCGCAGCGCCCGACCGAA
AGGAGCGCACGACCCCATGCATCGATAAGCTTGGGAGTTCCG
